>Addgene plasmid #147110 | pEGFP-N3-zz-p15_O | addgene full sequence | sequence record 420645 | Addgene NGS Result
TAGTTATTAATAGTAATCAATTACGGGGTCATTAGTTCATAGCCCATATATGGAGTTCCGCGTTACATAA
CTTACGGTAAATGGCCCGCCTGGCTGACCGCCCAACGACCCCCGCCCATTGACGTCAATAATGACGTATG
TTCCCATAGTAACGCCAATAGGGACTTTCCATTGACGTCAATGGGTGGAGTATTTACGGTAAACTGCCCA
CTTGGCAGTACATCAAGTGTATCATATGCCAAGTACGCCCCCTATTGACGTCAATGACGGTAAATGGCCC
GCCTGGCATTATGCCCAGTACATGACCTTATGGGACTTTCCTACTTGGCAGTACATCTACGTATTAGTCA
TCGCTATTACCATGGTGATGCGGTTTTGGCAGTACATCAATGGGCGTGGATAGCGGTTTGACTCACGGGG
ATTTCCAAGTCTCCACCCCATTGACGTCAATGGGAGTTTGTTTTGGCACCAAAATCAACGGGACTTTCCA
AAATGTCGTAACAACTCCGCCCCATTGACGCAAATGGGCGGTAGGCGTGTACGGTGGGAGGTCTATATAA
GCAGAGCTGGTTTAGTGAACCGTCAGATCCGCTAGCGCTACCGGACTCAGATCTCGAGCTCAAGCTTGCT
TGTTCTTTTTGCAGAAGCTCAGAATAAACGCTCAACTTTGGCAGATCCACAGCCACCATGAACAAATTCA
ACAAAGAACAACAAAACGCGTTCTATGAGATCTTACATTTACCTAACTTAAACGAAGAACAACGAAACGC
CTTCATCCAAAGTTTAAAAGATGACCCAAGCCAAAGCGCTAACCTTTTAGCAGAAGCTAAAAAGCTAAAT
GATGCTCAGGCGCCGAAAGTAGCCATGAACAAATTCAACAAAGAACAACAAAACGCGTTCTATGAGATCT
TACATTTACCTAACTTAAACGAAGAACAACGAAACGCCTTCATCCAAAGTTTAAAAGATGACCCAAGCCA
AAGCGCTAACCTTTTAGCAGAAGCTAAAAAGCTAAATGATGCTCAGGCGCCGAAAGTAGCCATGGCATCT
GTGGATTTCAAGACCTATGTGGATCAGGCCTGCAGAGCTGCTGAGGAGTTTGTCAATGTCTACTACACCA
CCATGGATAAGCGGCGGCGTTTGCTGTCCCGCCTGTACATGGGCACAGCCACCCTGGTCTGGAATGGCAA
TGCTGTTTCAGGACAAGAATCCTTGAGTGAGTTTTTTGAAATGTTGCCTTCCAGCGAGTTCCAAATCAGC
GTGGTAGACTGCCAGCCTGTTCATGATGAAGCCACACCAAGCCAGACCACGGTCCTTGTTGTCATCTGTG
GATCAGTGAAGTTTGAGGGGAACAAACAACGGGACTTCAACCAGAACTTCATCCTGACCGCCCAGGCCTC
ACCCAGCAACACAGTGTGGAAGATCGCAAGTGACTGCTTCCGCTTCCAGGACTGGGCCAGCTAGGAATTC
CCGGGTCGACTCGAGCGGCCGATCCATCGCCACCATGGTGAGCAAGGGCGAGGAGCTGTTCACCGGGGTG
GTGCCCATCCTGGTCGAGCTGGACGGCGACGTAAACGGCCACAAGTTCAGCGTGTCCGGCGAGGGCGAGG
GCGATGCCACCTACGGCAAGCTGACCCTGAAGTTCATCTGCACCACCGGCAAGCTGCCCGTGCCCTGGCC
CACCCTCGTGACCACCCTGACCTACGGCGTGCAGTGCTTCAGCCGCTACCCCGACCACATGAAGCAGCAC
GACTTCTTCAAGTCCGCCATGCCCGAAGGCTACGTCCAGGAGCGCACCATCTTCTTCAAGGACGACGGCA
ACTACAAGACCCGCGCCGAGGTGAAGTTCGAGGGCGACACCCTGGTGAACCGCATCGAGCTGAAGGGCAT
CGACTTCAAGGAGGACGGCAACATCCTGGGGCACAAGCTGGAGTACAACTACAACAGCCACAACGTCTAT
ATCATGGCCGACAAGCAGAAGAACGGCATCAAGGTGAACTTCAAGATCCGCCACAACATCGAGGACGGCA
GCGTGCAGCTCGCCGACCACTACCAGCAGAACACCCCCATCGGCGACGGCCCCGTGCTGCTGCCCGACAA
CCACTACCTGAGCACCCAGTCCGCCCTGAGCAAAGACCCCAACGAGAAGCGCGATCACATGGTCCTGCTG
GAGTTCGTGACCGCCGCCGGGATCACTCTCGGCATGGACGAGCTGTACAAGTAAAGCGGCCGCGACTCTA
GATCATAATCAGCCATACCACATTTGTAGAGGTTTTACTTGCTTTAAAAAACCTCCCACACCTCCCCCTG
AACCTGAAACATAAAATGAATGCAATTGTTGTTGTTAACTTGTTTATTGCAGCTTATAATGGTTACAAAT
AAAGCAATAGCATCACAAATTTCACAAATAAAGCATTTTTTTCACTGCATTCTAGTTGTGGTTTGTCCAA
ACTCATCAATGTATCTTAAGGCGTAAATTGTAAGCGTTAATATTTTGTTAAAATTCGCGTTAAATTTTTG
TTAAATCAGCTCATTTTTTAACCAATAGGCCGAAATCGGCAAAATCCCTTATAAATCAAAAGAATAGACC
GAGATAGGGT
[37 nt withheld, positions 2601-2637]
AAAGAACGTGGACTCCAACGTCAAAGG
[49 nt withheld, positions 2665-2713]
T
[91 nt withheld, positions 2715-2805]
G
[124 nt withheld, positions 2807-2930]
CAGGTGGCACTTTTCGGGGAAATGTGCGCGGAACCCCTATTTGTTTATTTTTCTAAATACATTCAAATAT
GTATCCGCTCATGAGACAATAACCCTGATAAATGCTTCAATAATATTGAAAAAGGAAGAGTCCTGAGGCG
GAAAGAACCAGCTGTGGAATGTGTGTCAGTTAGGGTGTGGAAAGTCCCCAGGCTCCCCAGCAGGCAGAAG
TATGCAAAGCATGCATCTCAATTAGTCAGCAACCAGGTGTGGAAAGTCCCCAGGCTCCCCAGCAGGCAGA
AGTATGCAAAGCATGCATCTCAATTAGTCAGCAACCATAGTCCCGCCCCTAACTCCGCCCATCCCGCCCC
TAACTCCGCCCAGTTCCGCCCATTCTCCGCCCCATGGCTGACTAATTTTTTTTATTTATGCAGAGGCCGA
GGCCGCCTCGGCCTCTGAGCTATTCCAGAAGTAGTGAGGAGGCTTTTTTGGAGGCCTAGGCTTTTGCAAA
GATCGATCAAGAGACAGGATGAGGATCGTTTCGCATGATTGAACAAGATGGATTGCACGCAGGTTCTCCG
GCCGCTTGGGTGGAGAGGCTATTCGGCTATGACTGGGCACAACAGACAATCGGCTGCTCTGATGCCGCCG
TGTTCCGGCTGTCAGCGCAGGGGCGCCCGGTTCTTTTTGTCAAGACCGACCTGTCCGGTGCCCTGAATGA
ACTGCAAGACGAGGCAGCGCGGCTATCGTGGCTGGCCACGACGGGCGTTCCTTGCGCAGCTGTGCTCGAC
GTTGTCACTGAAGCGGGAAGGGACTGGCTGCTATTGGGCGAAGTGCCGGGGCAGGATCTCCTGTCATCTC
ACCTTGCTCCTGCCGAGAAAGTATCCATCATGGCTGATGCAATGCGGCGGCTGCATACGCTTGATCCGGC
TACCTGCCCATTCGACCACCAAGCGAAACATCGCATCGAGCGAGCACGTACTCGGATGGAAGCCGGTCTT
GTCGATCAGGATGATCTGGACGAAGAGCATCAGGGGCTCGCGCCAGCCGAACTGTTCGCCAGGCTCAAGG
CGAGCATGCCCGACGGCGAGGATCTCGTCGTGACCCATGGCGATGCCTGCTTGCCGAATATCATGGTGGA
AAATGGCCGCTTTTCTGGATTCATCGACTGTGGCCGGCTGGGTGTGGCGGACCGCTATCAGGACATAGCG
TTGGCTACCCGTGATATTGCTGAAGAGCTTGGCGGCGAATGGGCTGACCGCTTCCTCGTGCTTTACGGTA
TCGCCGCTCCCGATTCGCAGCGCATCGCCTTCTATCGCCTTCTTGACGAGTTCTTCTGAGCGGGACTCTG
GGGTTCGAAATGACCGACCAAGCGACGCCCAACCTGCCATCACGAGATTTCGATTCCACCGCCGCCTTCT
ATGAAAGGTTGGGCTTCGGAATCGTTTTCCGGGACGCCGGCTGGATGATCCTCCAGCGCGGGGATCTCAT
GCTGGAGTTCTTCGCCCACCCTAGGGGGAGGCTAACTGAAACACGGAAGGAGACAATACCGGAAGGAACC
CGCGCTATGACGGCAATAAAAAGACAGAATAAAACGCACGGTGTTGGGTCGTTTGTTCATAAACGCGGGG
TTCGGTCCCAGGGCTGGCACTCTGTCGATACCCCACCGAGACCCCATTGGGGCCAATACGCCCGCGTTTC
TTCCTTTTCCCCACCCCACCCCCCAAGTTCGGGTGAAGGCCCAGGGCTCGCAGCCAACGTCGGGGCGGCA
GGCCCTGCCATAGCCTCAGGTTACTCATATATACTTTAGATTGATTTAAAACTTCATTTTTAATTTAAAA
GGATCTAGGTGAAGATCCTTTTTGATAATCTCATGACCAAAATCCCTTAACGTGAGTTTTCGTTCCACTG
AGCGTCAGACCCCGTAGAAAAGATCAAAGGATCTTCTTGAGATCCTTTTTTTCTGCGCGTAATCTGCTGC
TTGCAAACAAAAAAACCACCGCTACCAGCGGTGGTTTGTTTGCCGGATCAAGAGCTACCAACTCTTTTTC
CGAAGGTAACTGGCTTCAGCAGAGCGCAGATACCAAATACTGTTCTTCTAGTGTAGCCGTAGTTAGGCCA
CCACTTCAAGAACTCTGTAGCACCGCCTACATACCTCGCTCTGCTAATCCTGTTACCAGTGGCTGCTGCC
AGTGGCGATAAGTCGTGTCTTACCGGGTTGGACTCAAGACGATAGTTACCGGATAAGGCGCAGCGGTCGG
GCTGAACGGGGGGTTCGTGCACACAGCCCAGCTTGGAGCGAACGACCTACACCGAACTGAGATACCTACA
GCGTGAGCTATGAGAAAGCGCCACGCTTCCCGAAGGGAGAAAGGCGGACAGGTATCCGGTAAGCGGCAGG
GTCGGAACAGGAGAGCGCACGAGGGAGCTTCCAGGGGGAAACGCCTGGTATCTTTATAGTCCTGTCGGGT
TTCGCCACCTCTGACTTGAGCGTCGATTTTTGTGATGCTCGTCAGGGGGGCGGAGCCTATGGAAAAACGC
CAGCAACGCGGCCTTTTTACGGTTCCTGGCCTTTTGCTGGCCTTTTGCTCACATGTTCTTTCCTGCGTTA
TCCCCTGATTCTGTGGATAACCGTATTACCGCCATGCAT
Features (pLannotate 1.2.2; 18 found; start..end, strand, type, name):
     61..364     +  enhancer       CMV enhancer: human cytomegalovirus immediate early enhancer
    365..568     +  promoter       CMV promoter: human cytomegalovirus (CMV) immediate early promoter
    591..627     +  misc_feature   MCS (fragment): multiple cloning site
    629..671     +  5'UTR          Xenopus globin 5'-UTR: translational enhancer from the 5'-UTR of the major beta-globin gene of Xenopus laevis
    691..858     +  CDS            ProtA: IgG-binding unit of Staphylococcus aureus protein A
    868..1035    +  CDS            ProtA: IgG-binding unit of Staphylococcus aureus protein A
   1042..1461    +  CDS            NXT1: NXT1_HUMAN - Experimental evidence at protein level: Swiss-Prot protein existence level 1. Stimulator of protein export for NES-containing proteins (PubMed:10567585). Also plays a role in the nuclear export of U1 snRNA, tRNA, and mRNA (PubMed:10848583). The NXF1-NXT1 heterodimer is involved in the export of HSP70 mRNA in conjunction with ALYREF/THOC4 and THOC5 (PubMed:19165146, PubMed:11259602). From Homo sapiens (Human).
   1505..2224    +  CDS            EGFP: the original enhanced GFP (Yang et al., 1996) mammalian codon-optimized
   2241..2324    +  CDS            large T antigen (fragment): large T antigen from SV40 (simian virus 40)
   2347..2468    +  polyA_signal   SV40 poly(A) signal: SV40 polyadenylation signal
   2502..2930    -  rep_origin     f1 ori (sequence partly withheld): f1 bacteriophage origin of replication; arrow indicates direction of (+) strand synthesis
   2957..3061    +  promoter       AmpR promoter: bla
   3063..3420    +  promoter       SV40 promoter: SV40 enhancer and early promoter
   3455..4249    +  CDS            NeoR/KanR: aminoglycoside phosphotransferase from Tn5; aph(3')-II (or nptII); confers resistance to neomycin, kanamycin, and G418 (Geneticin®)
   4270..4422    +  CDS            ble (fragment): BLE_KLEPN - Experimental evidence at protein level: Swiss-Prot protein existence level 1. Binding protein with a strong affinity to the bleomycin family of antibiotics. Binds to CL990; an antimitotic-antibiotic compound. From Klebsiella pneumoniae.
   4481..4528    +  polyA_signal   HSV TK poly(A) signal: herpes simplex virus thymidine kinase polyadenylation signal (Cole and Stacy, 1985)
   4619..4635    -  polyA_signal   bGH poly(A) signal (fragment): bovine growth hormone polyadenylation signal
   4857..5445    +  rep_origin     ori: high-copy-number ColE1/pMB1/pBR322/pUC origin of replication
