[The description below was written by a language model from this plasmid's Addgene catalogue record and pLannotate feature annotations shown in this document.]
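Description:
pEGFP-N3-zz-p15_O is a mammalian expression plasmid for human NXT1 (also called p15 or NTF2-like export factor 1) carrying an N-terminal "zz" tag. The catalogue lists the backbone as unknown, but the name and the annotated features of the 5,559 nt sequence are consistent with a pEGFP-N3-type vector. It has a high-copy ColE1/pUC origin and an f1 origin. Its single NeoR/KanR cassette is driven in tandem by a bacterial bla promoter and the SV40 enhancer/early promoter and ends in an HSV TK polyadenylation signal. This arrangement gives kanamycin selection in E. coli and allows G418 selection in transfected mammalian cells. Short fragments annotated as ble, bGH poly(A) and SV40 large T antigen appear to be backbone remnants rather than functional parts.

The expression unit is driven by the CMV immediate early enhancer and promoter, followed by a residual multiple cloning site and the Xenopus beta-globin 5'-UTR, which acts as a translational enhancer. Two consecutive IgG-binding units of Staphylococcus aureus protein A form the zz tag, which permits capture of the fusion protein and its partners on IgG matrices. These units lie directly upstream of the NXT1 coding sequence, which the depositor notes was derived from the NCBI reference transcript. An EGFP open reading frame from the parental vector sits downstream of NXT1, followed by the SV40 poly(A) signal. The record does not say whether EGFP is translated in frame with zz-p15 or is cut off by a stop codon, and the stated purpose mentions only expression of zz-p15.

NXT1 heterodimerises with the mRNA export receptor NXF1/TAP. The associated work concerns TAP-mediated nucleocytoplasmic transport of retroviral genomic RNA, so the plasmid is suited to expression and IgG-based pull-down of p15 complexes in mammalian cells.
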