Addgene plasmid #147110: pEGFP-N3-zz-p15_O
Purpose: Mammalian Expression of zz-p15
Depositing lab: Elisa Izaurralde. Depositing organization: Max Planck Institute for Developmental Biology. Publication: Structure-function studies of nucleocytoplasmic transport of retroviral genomic RNA by mRNA export factor TAP. Teplova M, Wohlbold L, Khin NW, Izaurralde E, Patel DJ. Nat Struct Mol Biol. 2011 Aug 7;18(9):990-8. doi: 10.1038/nsmb.2094. PubMed 21822283.
Backbone
  Vector backbone: Unknown
  Vector type: Mammalian Expression
Growth in bacteria
  Bacterial resistance: Kanamycin, 50 μg/mL
  Growth temperature: 37°C
  Growth strain: DH5alpha
  Copy number: High Copy
Gene/Insert
  Gene/Insert name: zz-p15 (alt names: NTX-1; NTF2 like export factor 1)
  Species: H. sapiens (human)
  Entrez Gene: NXT1 (a.k.a. MTR2, P15)
  Cloning method: Unknown
Terms and licenses: Academic/Nonprofit Terms; Industry Terms: Not Available to Industry
Depositor comments: ORF extracted from NCBI: NM_013248.2 Plasmids from this collection were made available to the research community and donated after the lab closed. Please note that the sequence provided by the depositing laboratory may be theoretical/predicted or based on Sanger sequencing results. There may be discrepancies between sequencing results obtained by Addgene and the depositor sequence. If an Addgene verified sequence is not available, please contact before placing your order to request that our lab fully sequence the plasmid.
How to cite: pEGFP-N3-zz-p15_O was a gift from Elisa Izaurralde (Addgene plasmid # 147110 ; http://n2t.net/addgene:147110 ; RRID:Addgene_147110)
